>Addgene plasmid #81105 | GTH-y | depositor full sequence | sequence record 154304 | GTH-mCitrine
CAACTGATCTTCAGCATCTTTTACTTTCACCAGCGTTTCTGGGTGAGCAAAAACAGGAAGGCAAAATGCC
GCAAAAAAGGGAATAAGGGCGACACGGAAATGTTGAATACTCATACTCTTCCTTTTTCAATATTATTGAA
GCATTTATCAGGGTTATTGTCTCATGAGCGGATACATATTTGAAGTATCGTTCGAATTAATTAAAATTAA
CCCTCACTAAAGGGGCATGCGCGGCCGCTCTAGAACTATCTGCTTCTAAAGGTGAAGAATTATTCACTGG
TGTTGTCCCAATTTTGGTTGAATTAGATGGTGATGTTAATGGTCACAAATTTTCTGTCTCCGGTGAAGGT
GAAGGTGATGCTACTTACGGTAAATTGACCTTAAAATTTATTTGTACTACTGGTAAATTGCCAGTTCCAT
GGCCAACCTTAGTCACTACTTTAGGTTATGGTTTGATGTGTTTTGCTAGATACCCAGATCATATGAAACA
ACATGACTTTTTCAAGTCTGCCATGCCAGAAGGTTATGTTCAAGAAAGAACTATTTTTTTCAAAGATGAC
GGTAACTACAAGACCAGAGCTGAAGTCAAGTTTGAAGGTGATACCTTAGTTAATAGAATCGAATTAAAAG
GTATTGATTTTAAAGAAGATGGTAACATTTTAGGTCACAAATTGGAATACAACTATAACTCTCACAATGT
TTACATCATGGCTGACAAACAAAAGAATGGTATCAAAGTTAACTTCAAAATTAGACACAACATTGAAGAT
GGTTCTGTTCAATTAGCTGACCATTATCAACAAAATACTCCAATTGGTGATGGTCCAGTCTTGTTACCAG
ACAACCATTACTTATCCTATCAATCTAAATTATCCAAAGATCCAAACGAAAAGAGAGACCACATGGTCTT
GAAAGAATTTGTTACTGCTGCTGGTATTACCCATGGTATGGATGAATTGTACAAAGGAATGCTAGCATTT
TAACTCGAGGGCGCGCCACTTCTAAATAAGCGAATTTCTTATGATTTATGATTTTTATTATTAAATAAGT
TATAAAAAAAATAAGTGTATACAAATTTTAAAGTGACTCTTAGGTTTTAAAACGAAAATTCTTATTCTTG
AGTAACTCTTTCCTGTAGGTCAGGTTGCTTTCTCAGGTATAGTATGAGGTCGCTCTTATTGACCACACCT
CTACCGGCAGATCCGCTAGGGATAACAGGGTAATATAGATCCATGGTCATAGCTGTTTCCTGATAACTTC
GTATAATGTATGCTATACGAAGTTATGTCTGTAGGCGAACCTAACCGGCCAATTTTCCAAGACCGCTCTG
CCGCTGAGCTTGCACCCGTGCCGCTACACAACACCCACACATCCGTAAACCCCCCGCCATCGGTATCACC
AAGGTTGTCTATGACGAGGCGTACAAGAGGACGTGGGGGCCGCCTCTCCAATGTCACCAATAGGAAAAAA
GAAAGACCGAGTGCGAGTTTCTGACAGAAGCCTCAAGAATTTTTTTTCTTTCTTCGACTATGCTGGAGGT
AGAGATGATCGAGGCAGTAGTCAAGTATATATAAATTAATTAGTTCCACCACCTTCTTTTCTTGTGTTGC
TCCTTTCGATGCTATTTCTGGCTTTTTCTAATTTTTTTCATCGTTTCTTACTTTCTTCCTAATATATAAA
TTCTTTTGCATTTTCATTCTTCCTCTCCATTTGTTCATTCTCCTTAAATTTTTTTTAGGTCTCCTTTCTT
TCAAGAAACACAGTCATCGAACTATAATTAACTAAACATGGGTAGGAGGGCTTTTGTAGAAAGAAATACG
AACGAAACGAAAATCAGCGTTGCTATCGCTTTGGACAAAGCTCCCTTACCTGAAGAGTCGAATTTTATTG
ATGAACTTATAACTTCCAAACATGCAAACCAAAAGGGAGAACAAGTAATCCAAGTAGACACGGGAATTGG
ATTCTTGGATCACATGTATCATGCACTGGCTAAACATGCAGGCTGGAGCTTACGACTTTACTCAAGAGGT
GATTTAATCATTGATGATCATCACACAGCAGAAGATACTGCTATTGCACTTGGTATTGCATTCAAGCAGG
CTATGGGTAACTTTGCCGGCGTTAAAAGATTTGGACATGCTTATTGTCCACTTGACGAAGCTCTTTCAAG
AAGCGTAGTTGATTTGTCGGGACGGCCCTATGCTGTTATTGATTTGGGATTAAAGCGTGAAAAGGTTGGG
GAATTGTCCTGTGAAATGATCCCTCACTTACTATATTCCTTTTCGGTAGCTGCTGGAATTACTTTGCATG
TTACCTGCTTATATGGTAGTAATGACCATCATCGTGCTGAAAGCGCTTTTAAATCTCTGGCTGTTGCCAT
GCGCGCGGCTACAAGTCTTACTGGAAGTTCTGAAGTCCCAAGCACGAAGGGAGTGTTGTAATCATTACTG
ACAATAAAAAGATTCTTGTTTTCAAGAACTTGTCATTTGTATAGTTTTTTTATATTGTAGTTGTTCTATT
TTAATCAAATGTTAGCGTGATTTATATTTTTTTTCGCCTCGACATCATCTGCCCAGATGCGAAGTTAAGT
GCGCAGAAAGTAATATCATGCGTCAATCGTATGTGAATGCTGGTCGCTATACTGCTGTCGATTCGATACT
AACGCCGATAACTTCGTATAATGTATGCTATACGAAGTTATTAATACGACTCACTATAGGGCGAATTGGA
GCTCCAATTCGGACGTCCCCTATAGTGAGTCGTATTATTAATTAATTCGAAGGCCGCGTTGCTGGCGTTT
TTCCATAGGCTCGGCCCCCCTGACGAGCATCACAAAAATCGACGCTCAAGTCAGAGGTGGCGAAACCCGA
CAGGACTATAAAGATACCAGGCGTTTCCCCCTGGAAGCTCCCTCGTGCGCTCTCCTGTTCCGACCCTGCC
GCTTACCGGATACCTGTCCGCCTTTCTCCCTTCGGGAAGCGTGGCGCTTTCTCATAGCTCACGCTGTAGG
TATCTCAGTTCGGTGTAGGTCGTTCGCTCCAAGCTGGGCTGTGTGCACGAACCCCCCGTTCAGCCCGACC
GCTGCGCCTTATCCGGTAACTATCGTCTTGAGTCCAACCCGGTAAGACACGACTTATCGCCACTGGCAGC
AGCCACTGGTAACAGGATTAGCAGAGCGAGGTATGTAGGCGGTGCTACAGAGTTCTTGAAGTGGTGGCCT
AACTACGGCTACACTAGAAGAACAGTATTTGGTATCTGCGCTCTGCTGAAGCCAGTTACCTTCGGAAAAA
GAGTTGGTAGCTCTTGATCCGGCAAACAAACCACCGCTGGTAGCGGTGGTTTTTTTGTTTGCAAGCAGCA
GATTACGCGCAGAAAAAAAGGATCTCAAGAAGATCCTTTGATCTTTTCTACGGGGTCTGACGCTCAGTGG
AACGAAAACTCACGTTAAGGGATTTTGGTCATGAGATTATCAAAAAGGATCTTCACCTAGATCCTTTTAA
ATTAAAAATGAAGTTTTAAATCAATCTAAAGTATATATGAGTAAACTTGGTCTGACAGTTACCAATGCTT
AATCAGTGAGGCACCTATCTCAGCGATCTGTCTATTTCGTTCATCCATAGTTGCCTGACTGCCCGTCGTG
TAGATAACTACGATACGGGAGGGCTTACCATCTGGCCCCAGTGCTGCAATGATACCGCGAGACCCACGCT
CACCGGCTCCAGATTTATCAGCAATAAACCAGCCAGCCGGAAGGGCCGAGCGCAGAAGTGGTCCTGCAAC
TTTATCCGCCTCCATCCAGTCTATTAATTGTTGCCGGGAAGCTAGAGTAAGTAGTTCGCCAGTTAATAGT
TTGCGCAACGTTGTTGCCATTGCTACAGGCATCGTGGTGTCACGCTCGTCGTTTGGTATGGCTTCATTCA
GCTCCGGTTCCCAACGATCAAGGCGAGTTACATGATCCCCCATGTTGTGAAAAAAAGCGGTTAGCTCCTT
CGGTCCTCCGATCGTTGTCAGAAGTAAGTTGGCCGCAGTGTTATCACTCATGGTTATGGCAGCACTGCAT
AATTCTCTTACTGTCATGCCATCCGTAAGATGCTTTTCTGTGACTGGTGAGTACTCAACCAAGTCATTCT
GAGAATAGTGTATGCGGCGACCGAGTTGCTCTTGCCCGGCGTCAATACGGGATAATACCGCGCCACATAG
CAGAACTTTAAAAGTGCTCATCATTGGAAAACGTTCTTCGGGGCGAAAACTCTCAAGGATCTTACCGCTG
TTGAGATCCAGTTCGATGTAACCCACTCGTGCACC
Features (pLannotate 1.2.2; 13 found; start..end, strand, type, name):
    115..178     -  promoter       AmpR promoter: bla
    205..223     +  promoter       T3 promoter: promoter for bacteriophage T3 RNA polymerase
    231..248     +  misc_feature   MCS (fragment): pBluescript multiple cloning site
    255..965     +  CDS            10B: 10B is a fluorescent protein published in 1996, derived from Aequorea victoria.
   1010..1197    +  terminator     ADH1 terminator: S. cerevisiae ADH1; transcription terminator for the S. cerevisiae alcohol dehydrogenase 1 (ADH1) gene
   1253..1286    -  protein_bind   loxP: Cre-mediated recombination occurs in the 8-bp core sequence (GCATACAT). Cre recombinase
   1788..2441    +  CDS            S. pombe his5: imidazoleglycerol-phosphate dehydratase, required for histidine biosynthesis; Schizosaccharomyces pombe his5; yeast auxotrophic marker; corresponds to S. cerevisiae HIS3
   2447..2644    +  terminator     TEF terminator: Ashbya gossypii TEF terminator
   2668..2701    -  protein_bind   loxP: Cre-mediated recombination occurs in the 8-bp core sequence (GCATACAT). Cre recombinase
   2702..2720    +  promoter       T7 promoter: promoter for bacteriophage T7 RNA polymerase
   2749..2767    -  promoter       T7 promoter: promoter for bacteriophage T7 RNA polymerase
   2800..3388    -  rep_origin     ori: high-copy-number ColE1/pMB1/pBR322/pUC origin of replication
   3559..114     -  CDS            AmpR (across the origin): β-lactamase; bla; confers resistance to ampicillin, carbenicillin, and related antibiotics
