[The description below was written by a language model from this plasmid's Addgene catalogue record and pLannotate feature annotations shown in this document.]
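Description:
GTH-y is a 4.3 kb gene tagging plasmid for budding yeast, derived from the single-integration vector pSIVh and catalogued as a yeast expression, Cre/Lox vector. It serves as a template cassette for fusing monomeric Citrine (a yellow fluorescent protein) to the C terminus of endogenous proteins, with histidine prototrophy as the selection. In bacteria it is maintained through a high-copy ColE1/pUC-type origin and an ampicillin resistance gene (β-lactamase with its own promoter). No yeast replication origin is annotated, in keeping with a construct meant to deliver an integrating cassette rather than to persist as an episome.

The payload begins just downstream of a T3 promoter and a fragment of the pBluescript multiple cloning site. The mCitrine open reading frame carries the A206K and L221K substitutions described as giving a monomeric isoform. The automated annotation labels this coding sequence as the related Aequorea victoria variant 10B, which reflects sequence similarity rather than a different insert. No promoter is annotated upstream of the fluorescent protein, as expected for a tag that is expressed from the promoter of the target locus after in-frame fusion. The S. cerevisiae ADH1 terminator follows to end the fusion transcript. Next comes the selection marker, Schizosaccharomyces pombe his5, which complements S. cerevisiae his3 and is followed by the Ashbya gossypii TEF terminator. The promoter driving this marker is not annotated. Two loxP sites in the same orientation flank the marker, so Cre recombinase can excise it after integration and allow the marker to be reused. T7 promoter sequences lie beyond the second loxP site. The insert is recorded as cloned between XbaI and XhoI.
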