Addgene plasmid #81105: GTH-y
Purpose: Gene Tagging vector HIS/YFP - Plasmid for monomeric Citrine (mCitrine) labeling of endogenous proteins with a HIS selection marker, originating from pSIVh (ID:81091)
Depositing lab: Serge Pelet. Depositing organization: Universite de Lausanne (UNIL). Publication: New families of single integration vectors and gene tagging plasmids for genetic manipulations in budding yeast. Wosika V, Durandau E, Varidel C, Aymoz D, Schmitt M, Pelet S. Mol Genet Genomics. 2016 Dec;291(6):2231-2240. Epub 2016 Sep 16. 10.1007/s00438-016-1249-1 PubMed 27637489.
Backbone
  Vector backbone: pSIVh
  Total vector size (bp): 4305
  Vector type: Yeast Expression, Cre/Lox
  Selectable markers: HIS3
Growth in bacteria
  Bacterial resistance: Ampicillin, 100 μg/mL
  Growth temperature: 37°C
  Growth strain: DH5alpha
  Copy number: High Copy
Gene/Insert
  Gene/Insert name: mCitrine (alt name: mCitrine (A206K L221K))
  Insert size (bp): 760
  Mutation: Mutated mCitrine for monomeric isoform (A206K L221K)
  Tag / fusion protein: mCitrine (C terminal on backbone)
  Cloning method: Restriction Enzyme; 5′ cloning site XbaI (unknown if destroyed); 3′ cloning site XhoI (unknown if destroyed)
  Sequencing primers: 5′ T3
Terms and licenses: Academic/Nonprofit Terms; Industry Terms: Not Available to Industry
How to cite: GTH-y was a gift from Serge Pelet (Addgene plasmid # 81105 ; http://n2t.net/addgene:81105 ; RRID:Addgene_81105)
