>Addgene plasmid #81105 | GTH-y | depositor partial sequence | sequence record 154305 | forward tagging primer
GCGGCCGCTCTAGAACTA
