>Addgene plasmid #81105 | GTH-y | depositor partial sequence | sequence record 154306 | reverse tagging primer
CGTTGCTGGCGTTTTTCCAT
