>Addgene plasmid #81105 | GTH-y | depositor partial sequence | sequence record 154307 | TEF promoter S.kudriavzevii
TCTGTAGGCGAACCTAACCGGCCAATTTTCCAAGACCGCTCTGCCGCTGAGCTTGCACCCGTGCCGCTAC
ACAACACCCACACATCCGTAAACCCCCCGCCATCGGTATCACCAAGGTTGTCTATGACGAGGCGTACAAG
AGGACGTGGGGGCCGCCTCTCCAATGTCACCAATAGGAAAAAAGAAAGACCGAGTGCGAGTTTCTGACAG
AAGCCTCAAGAATTTTTTTTCTTTCTTCGACTATGCTGGAGGTAGAGATGATCGAGGCAGTAGTCAAGTA
TATATAAATTAATTAGTTCCACCACCTTCTTTTCTTGTGTTGCTCCTTTCGATGCTATTTCTGGCTTTTT
CTAATTTTTTTCATCGTTTCTTACTTTCTTCCTAATATATAAATTCTTTTGCATTTTCATTCTTCCTCTC
CATTTGTTCATTCTCCTTAAATTTTTTTTAGGTCTCCTTTCTTTCAAGAAACACAGTCATCGAACTATAA
TTAACTAAAC
