>Addgene plasmid #81105 | GTH-y | depositor partial sequence | sequence record 154308 | TEF terminator A.gossypii
GACAATAAAAAGATTCTTGTTTTCAAGAACTTGTCATTTGTATAGTTTTTTTATATTGTAGTTGTTCTAT
TTTAATCAAATGTTAGCGTGATTTATATTTTTTTTCGCCTCGACATCATCTGCCCAGATGCGAAGTTAAG
TGCGCAGAAAGTAATATCATGCGTCAATCGTATGTGAATGCTGGTCGCTATACTGCTGTCGATTCGATAC
TAACGCCG
