>Addgene plasmid #81105 | GTH-y | addgene partial sequence | sequence record 164579 | AmpSeq-F 5'-ctcatgagcggatacatatttgaa-3'
AAATTAACCCTCACTAAAGGGGCATGCGCGGCCGCTCTAGAACTATCTGCTTCTAAAGGTGAAGAATTAT
TCACTGGTGTTGTCCCAATTTTGGTTGAATTAGATGGTGATGTTAATGGTCACAAATTTTCTGTCTCCGG
TGAAGGTGAAGGTGATGCTACTTACGGTAAATTGACCTTAAAATTTATTTGTACTACTGGTAAATTGCCA
GTTCCATGGCCAACCTTAGTCACTACTTTAGGTTATGGTTTGATGTGTTTTGCTAGATACCCAGATCATA
TGAAACAACATGACTTTTTCAAGTCTGCCATGCCAGAAGGTTATGTTCAAGAAAGAACTATTTTTTTCAA
AGATGACGGTAACTACAAGACCAGAGCTGAAGTCAAGTTTGAAGGTGATACCTTAGTTAATAGAATCGAA
TTAAAAGGTATTGATTTTAAAGAAGATGGTAACATTTTAGGTCACAAATTGGAATACAACTATAACTCTC
ACAATGTTTACATCATGGCTGACAAACAAAAGAATGGTATCAAAGTTAACTTCAAAATTAGACACAACAT
TGAAGATGGTTCTGTTCAATTAGCTGACCATTATCAACAAAATACTCCAATTGGTGATGGTCCAGTCTTG
TTACCAGACAACCATTACTTATCCTATCAATCTAAATTATCCAAAGATCCAAACGAAAAGAGAGACCACA
TGGTCTTGAAAGAATTTGTTACTGCTGCTGGTATTACCCATGGTATGGATGAATTGTACAAAGGAATGCT
AGCATTTTAACTCGAGGGCGCGCCACTTCTAAATAAGCGAATTTCTTATGATTTATGATTTTTATTATTA
AATAAGTTATAAAAAAAATAAGTGTATACAAATTTTAAAGTGACTCTTAGGTTTTAAAACGAAAATTCTT
ATTCTTGAGTAACTCTTTCCTGTAGGTCAGGTTGCTTTCTCAGGTATAGTATGAGGTCGCTCTTATTGAC
CACACCTCTACCGGCAGATCCGCTAGGGATAACAGGGTA
