>Addgene plasmid #81105 | GTH-y | addgene partial sequence | sequence record 164580 | pBR322ori-F 5'-GGGAAACGCCTGGTATCTTT-3'
TCTGACTTGAGCGTCGATTTTTGTGATGCTCGTCAGGGGGGCGGAGCCTATGGAAAAACGCCAGCAACGC
GGCCTTCGAATTAATTAATAATACGACTCACTATAGGGGACGTCCGAATTGGAGCTCCAATTCGCCCTAT
AGTGAGTCGTATTAATAACTTCGTATAGCATACATTATACGAAGTTATCGGCGTTAGTATCGAATCGACA
GCAGTATAGCGACCAGCATTCACATACGATTGACGCATGATATTACTTTCTGCGCACTTAACTTCGCATC
TGGGCAGATGATGTCGAGGCGAAAAAAAATATAAATCACGCTAACATTTGATTAAAATAGAACAACTACA
ATATAAAAAAACTATACAAATGACAAGTTCTTGAAAACAAGAATCTTTTTATTGTCAGTAATGATTACAA
CACTCCCTTCGTGCTTGGGACTTCAGAACTTCCAGTAAGACTTGTAGCCGCGCGCATGGCAACAGCCAGA
GATTTAAAAGCGCTTTCAGCACGATGATGGTCATTACTACCATATAAGCAGGTAACATGCAAAGTAATTC
CAGCAGCTACCGAAAAGGAATATAGTAAGTGAGGGATCATTTCACAGGACAATTCCCCAACCTTTTCACG
CTTTAATCCCAAATCAATAACAGCATAGGGCCGTCCCGACAAATCAACTACGCTTCTTGAAAGAGCTTCG
TCAAGTGGACAATAAGCATGTCCAAATCTTTTAACGCCGGCAAAGTTACCCATAGCCTGCTTGAATGCAA
TACCAAGTGCAATAGCAGTATCTTCTGCTGTGTGATGATCATCAATGATTAAATCACCTCTTGAGTAAAG
TCGTAAGCTCCAGCCTGCATGTTTAGCCAGTGCATGATACATGTGATCCAAGAATCCAATTCCCGTGTCT
ACTTGGATTACTTG
